>Addgene plasmid #15587 | GAL FLAG103QDProGFPp303 | addgene partial sequence | sequence record 22151 | GAL1 5'-AATATACCTCTATACTTTAACGTC-3'
ATGGGACTACAAGGACGACGATGACAAGCTGGCGACCCTGGAAAAGCTGATGAAGGCCTTCGAGTCCCTC
AAAAGCTTCCAACAGCAGCAACAGCAACAACAGCAGCAACAGCAACAACAGCAGCAACAGCAACAACAGC
AGCAACAGCAACAACAGCAGCAACAGCAACAACAGCAGCAACAGCAACAACAGCAGCAACAGCAACAACA
GCAGCAACAGCAACAACAGCAGCAACAGCAACAACAGCAGCAACAGCAACAACAGCAGCAACAGCAACAA
CAGCAGCAACAGCAACAACAGCAGCAACAGCAACAACAGCAGCAACAGCAACAACAGCAGCAACAGCAAC
AACAGCAGCAACAGCAACAACAGCAGCAACAGCAACAACTGCAGCCCGGGGGATCCCTGAGTAAAGGAGA
AGAACTTTTCACTGGAGTTGTCCCAATTCTTGTTGAATTAGATGGTGATGTTAATGGGCACAAATTTTCT
GTCAGTGGAGAGGGTGAAGGTGATGCAACATACGGAAAACTTACCCTTAAATTTATTTGCACTACTGGAA
AACTACCTGTTCCATGGCCAACACTTGTCACTACTTTGACTTGGGGTGTTCAATGCTTTTCAAGATACCC
AGATCATATGAAACGGCATGACTTTTTCAAGAGTGCCATGCCCGAAGGTTATGTACAGGAAAGAACTATA
TTTTTCAAAGATGACGGGGACTACAAGACACGTGCTGAAGT
