[The description below was written by a language model from this plasmid's Addgene catalogue record.]
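Description:
GAL FLAG103QDProGFPp303 is a yeast expression plasmid built on the p303 Gal backbone. It carries a HIS3 auxotrophic marker for selection in histidine-requiring yeast strains and an ampicillin resistance gene for propagation in E. coli, where it is recorded as low copy. The "303" designation suggests a pRS303-type integrating vector, but the record does not list a yeast replication origin or state whether the plasmid integrates or is maintained episomally. No feature table is provided, so the detailed element layout cannot be confirmed.

The insert is a fragment of human huntingtin (HTT) carrying an expanded polyglutamine tract of nominally 103 glutamines, from which the proline-rich region that normally follows the polyQ stretch has been removed. The exact boundaries of the fragment are not given. The protein is tagged with FLAG at the N terminus and fused to GFP at the C terminus, which allows immunodetection and direct fluorescence imaging of its localisation and aggregation. The backbone name and the Gal1 sequencing primer indicate expression from a galactose-inducible GAL promoter, so a potentially toxic protein can be kept off until induction.

The construct was made for a study of how sequences flanking the polyglutamine tract alter polyQ toxicity in yeast, and it serves as the proline-deleted variant for comparison with related huntingtin constructs. The depositor notes that the glutamine repeat tends to shorten during replication through polymerase slippage. This shortening is not expected to matter much until the tract falls into the 80s.
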