Addgene plasmid #15587: GAL FLAG103QDProGFPp303
Depositing lab: Susan Lindquist. Depositing organization: Whitehead Institute for Biomedical Research. Publication: Flanking sequences profoundly alter polyglutamine toxicity in yeast. Duennwald ML, Jagadish S, Muchowski PJ, Lindquist S. Proc Natl Acad Sci U S A. 2006 Jul 18. 103(29):11045-50. 10.1073/pnas.0604547103 PubMed 16832050.
Backbone
  Vector backbone: p303 Gal
  Vector type: Yeast Expression
  Selectable markers: HIS3
Growth in bacteria
  Bacterial resistance: Ampicillin, 100 μg/mL
  Growth temperature: 37°C
  Growth strain: DH5alpha
  Copy number: Low Copy
Gene/Insert
  Gene/Insert name: htt 103Q Delta Pro (alt name: htt 103Q)
  Species: H. sapiens (human)
  Mutation: Proline-rich region removed
  GenBank ID: NM_002111
  Entrez Gene: HTT (a.k.a. HD, IT15, LOMARS)
  Tag / fusion protein: FLAG (N terminal on insert); GFP (C terminal on insert)
  Cloning method: Restriction Enzyme
  Sequencing primers: 5′ Gal1; 3′ EGFP-N
Terms and licenses: Academic/Nonprofit Terms; Industry Terms: Not Available to Industry
Depositor comments: Figure 1C in article. Lindquist lab number: 7720 Due to slippage when polymerases go through them, the Q stretches often get shorter over time due to mistakes while they are replicated in the cells. The shortening should not have much of an effect until the Q stretches get into the 80s.
How to cite: GAL FLAG103QDProGFPp303 was a gift from Susan Lindquist (Addgene plasmid # 15587 ; http://n2t.net/addgene:15587 ; RRID:Addgene_15587)
